>Addgene plasmid #215905 | pcDNA3.1-myc-GFP-TNRC6A-SD-S1332A/S1346A/S1616A/S1691A | addgene full sequence | sequence record 443601 | Addgene NGS Result
GACGGATCGGGAGATCTCCCGATCCCCTATGGTGCACTCTCAGTACAATCTGCTCTGATGCCGCATAGTT
AAGCCAGTATCTGCTCCCTGCTTGTGTGTTGGAGGTCGCTGAGTAGTGCGCGAGCAAAATTTAAGCTACA
ACAAGGCAAGGCTTGACCGACAATTGCATGAAGAATCTGCTTAGGGTTAGGCGTTTTGCGCTGCTTCGCG
ATGTACGGGCCAGATATACGCGTTGACATTGATTATTGACTAGTTATTAATAGTAATCAATTACGGGGTC
ATTAGTTCATAGCCCATATATGGAGTTCCGCGTTACATAACTTACGGTAAATGGCCCGCCTGGCTGACCG
CCCAACGACCCCCGCCCATTGACGTCAATAATGACGTATGTTCCCATAGTAACGCCAATAGGGACTTTCC
ATTGACGTCAATGGGTGGAGTATTTACGGTAAACTGCCCACTTGGCAGTACATCAAGTGTATCATATGCC
AAGTACGCCCCCTATTGACGTCAATGACGGTAAATGGCCCGCCTGGCATTATGCCCAGTACATGACCTTA
TGGGACTTTCCTACTTGGCAGTACATCTACGTATTAGTCATCGCTATTACCATGGTGATGCGGTTTTGGC
AGTACATCAATGGGCGTGGATAGCGGTTTGACTCACGGGGATTTCCAAGTCTCCACCCCATTGACGTCAA
TGGGAGTTTGTTTTGGCACCAAAATCAACGGGACTTTCCAAAATGTCGTAACAACTCCGCCCCATTGACG
CAAATGGGCGGTAGGCGTGTACGGTGGGAGGTCTATATAAGCAGAGCTCTCTGGCTAACTAGAGAACCCA
CTGCTTACTGGCTTATCGAAATTAATACGACTCACTATAGGGAGACCCAAGCTGGCTAGCCCACCATGGA
ACAAAAACTCATCTCAGAAGAGGATCTGTCCGGCGGCATGGTGAGCAAGGGCGAGGAGCTGTTCACCGGG
GTGGTGCCCATCCTGGTCGAGCTGGACGGCGACGTAAACGGCCACAAGTTCAGCGTGTCCGGCGAGGGCG
AGGGCGATGCCACCTACGGCAAGCTGACCCTGAAGTTCATCTGCACCACCGGCAAGCTGCCCGTGCCCTG
GCCCACCCTCGTGACCACCCTGACCTACGGCGTGCAGTGCTTCAGCCGCTACCCCGACCACATGAAGCAG
CACGACTTCTTCAAGTCCGCCATGCCCGAAGGCTACGTCCAGGAGCGCACCATCTTCTTCAAGGACGACG
GCAACTACAAGACCCGCGCCGAGGTGAAGTTCGAGGGCGACACCCTGGTGAACCGCATCGAGCTGAAGGG
CATCGACTTCAAGGAGGACGGCAACATCCTGGGGCACAAGCTGGAGTACAACTACAACAGCCACAACGTC
TATATCATGGCCGACAAGCAGAAGAACGGCATCAAGGTGAACTTCAAGATCCGCCACAACATCGAGGACG
GCAGCGTGCAGCTCGCCGACCACTACCAGCAGAACACCCCCATCGGCGACGGCCCCGTGCTGCTGCCCGA
CAACCACTACCTGAGCACCCAGTCCGCCCTGAGCAAAGACCCCAACGAGAAGCGCGATCACATGGTCCTG
CTGGAGTTCGTGACCGCCGCCGGGATCACTCTCGGCATGGACGAGCTGTACAAGTCCGGCGGCAAGCTTC
CACTCCATCAGCCAGCCATGAAGTCTTTCCTTGACAATGTCATGCCCCACACTACACCTGAGCTGCAAAA
AGGGCCATCACCAATAAATGCTTTCAGCAACTTCCCTATAGGCTTGAACTCAAACTTGAATGTAAATATG
GATATGAACAGTATTAAAGAGCCACAGTCAAGACTAAGGAAGTGGACGACAGTGGACAGCATTTCTGTGA
ACACATCTTTGGATCAAAACTCCAGCAAACATGGTGCTATTTCAAGTGGTTTCAGGCTGGAAGAGTCTCC
ATTTGTTCCCTATGACTTTATGAACAGCAGTACTTCACCAGCCGCTCCTCCAGGTTCAATAGGAGATGGC
TGGCCACGTGCCAAAGCTCCTAACGGCTCTAGCAGTGTTAATTGGCCACCAGAATTTCGTCCTGGTGAGC
CATGGAAAGGTTATCCAAACATTGACCCTGAAACTGACCCTTACGTCACTCCTGGCAGTGTCATAAACAA
TCTTTCAATTAATACTGTGCGGGAAGTTGACCACCTCAGGGACAGGAACAGTGGGTCATCCTCATCCTTG
AACACCACGCTGCCTTCAACTAGTGCCTGGTCATCCATTCGTGCCTCCAACTACAACGTTCCCCTCAGCA
GTACAGCACAAAGCACTTCAGCCAGAAATAGTGATTCCAAATTGACATGGTCTCCTGGTTCAGTTACAAA
CACCTCTCTGGCTCATGAGCTGTGGAAGGTCCCTTTGCCACCTAAAAACATCACTGCTCCGTCCCGCCCA
CCTCCGGGACTGACTGGTCAGAAGCCACCCTTGTCTACGTGGGATAATTCTCCCCTTCGTATAGGTGGAG
GATGGGGAAATTCTGACGCCAGATATACCCCAGGTTCCAGCTGGGGTGAGAGCAGCTCAGGGAGAATAAC
AAATTGGCTTGTTCTAAAAAACCTTACACCTCAGATCGATGGCTCAACTCTGCGCACTCTGTGCATGCAG
CACGGCCCGCTGATCACATTCCACCTGAACCTCCCTCACGGAAATGCTCTGGTCCGCTACAGTTCAAAAG
AAGAGGTAGTGAAGGCACAAAAGTCTCTGCACATGTGTGTACTGGGGAATACTACTATTCTTGCTGAGTT
TGCCAGTGAAGAGGAGATCAGTCGTTTCTTTGCACAAAGCCAGTCTCTGACCCCTGCTCCCGGCTGGCAG
TCTCTCGGGTCCAGCCAGAGCCGGCTGGGCTCCCTCGACTGTTCCCACTCATTCTCCAGCCGGACCGATC
TCAATCACTGGAATGGTGCTGGGCTGTCGGGAACTAACTGTGGAGACCTTCACGGCACTTCACTCTGGGG
GACCCCGCATTATTCCACAAGCCTGTGGGGTCCCCCAAGCAGCAGCGACCCCCGAGGAATTAGCAGCCCA
GCTCCCATTAACGCTTTTCTTTCTGTTGACCACCTGGGTGGGGGTGGAGAGTCCATGTAATCTAGAGGGC
CCGTTTAAACCCGCTGATCAGCCTCGACTGTGCCTTCTAGTTGCCAGCCATCTGTTGTTTGCCCCTCCCC
CGTGCCTTCCTTGACCCTGGAAGGTGCCACTCCCACTGTCCTTTCCTAATAAAATGAGGAAATTGCATCG
CATTGTCTGAGTAGGTGTCATTCTATTCTGGGGGGTGGGGTGGGGCAGGACAGCAAGGGGGAGGATTGGG
AAGACAATAGCAGGCATGCTGGGGATGCGGTGGGCTCTATGGCTTCTGAGGCGGAAAGAACCAGCTGGGG
CTCTAGGGGGTATCCCC
[124 nt withheld, positions 3448-3571]
C
[91 nt withheld, positions 3573-3663]
A
[49 nt withheld, positions 3665-3713]
CCTTTGACGTTGGAGTCCACGTTCTTT
[37 nt withheld, positions 3741-3777]
ACCCTATCTCGGTCTATTCTTTTGATTTATAAGGGATTTTGCCGATTTCGGCCTATTGGTTAAAAAATGA
GCTGATTTAACAAAAATTTAACGCGAATTAATTCTGTGGAATGTGTGTCAGTTAGGGTGTGGAAAGTCCC
CAGGCTCCCCAGCAGGCAGAAGTATGCAAAGCATGCATCTCAATTAGTCAGCAACCAGGTGTGGAAAGTC
CCCAGGCTCCCCAGCAGGCAGAAGTATGCAAAGCATGCATCTCAATTAGTCAGCAACCATAGTCCCGCCC
CTAACTCCGCCCATCCCGCCCCTAACTCCGCCCAGTTCCGCCCATTCTCCGCCCCATGGCTGACTAATTT
TTTTTATTTATGCAGAGGCCGAGGCCGCCTCTGCCTCTGAGCTATTCCAGAAGTAGTGAGGAGGCTTTTT
TGGAGGCCTAGGCTTTTGCAAAAAGCTCCCGGGAGCTTGTATATCCATTTTCGGATCTGATCAAGAGACA
GGATGAGGATCGTTTCGCATGATTGAACAAGATGGATTGCACGCAGGTTCTCCGGCCGCTTGGGTGGAGA
GGCTATTCGGCTATGACTGGGCACAACAGACAATCGGCTGCTCTGATGCCGCCGTGTTCCGGCTGTCAGC
GCAGGGGCGCCCGGTTCTTTTTGTCAAGACCGACCTGTCCGGTGCCCTGAATGAACTGCAGGACGAGGCA
GCGCGGCTATCGTGGCTGGCCACGACGGGCGTTCCTTGCGCAGCTGTGCTCGACGTTGTCACTGAAGCGG
GAAGGGACTGGCTGCTATTGGGCGAAGTGCCGGGGCAGGATCTCCTGTCATCTCACCTTGCTCCTGCCGA
GAAAGTATCCATCATGGCTGATGCAATGCGGCGGCTGCATACGCTTGATCCGGCTACCTGCCCATTCGAC
CACCAAGCGAAACATCGCATCGAGCGAGCACGTACTCGGATGGAAGCCGGTCTTGTCGATCAGGATGATC
TGGACGAAGAGCATCAGGGGCTCGCGCCAGCCGAACTGTTCGCCAGGCTCAAGGCGCGCATGCCCGACGG
CGAGGATCTCGTCGTGACCCATGGCGATGCCTGCTTGCCGAATATCATGGTGGAAAATGGCCGCTTTTCT
GGATTCATCGACTGTGGCCGGCTGGGTGTGGCGGACCGCTATCAGGACATAGCGTTGGCTACCCGTGATA
TTGCTGAAGAGCTTGGCGGCGAATGGGCTGACCGCTTCCTCGTGCTTTACGGTATCGCCGCTCCCGATTC
GCAGCGCATCGCCTTCTATCGCCTTCTTGACGAGTTCTTCTGAGCGGGACTCTGGGGTTCGAAATGACCG
ACCAAGCGACGCCCAACCTGCCATCACGAGATTTCGATTCCACCGCCGCCTTCTATGAAAGGTTGGGCTT
CGGAATCGTTTTCCGGGACGCCGGCTGGATGATCCTCCAGCGCGGGGATCTCATGCTGGAGTTCTTCGCC
CACCCCAACTTGTTTATTGCAGCTTATAATGGTTACAAATAAAGCAATAGCATCACAAATTTCACAAATA
AAGCATTTTTTTCACTGCATTCTAGTTGTGGTTTGTCCAAACTCATCAATGTATCTTATCATGTCTGTAT
ACCGTCGACCTCTAGCTAGAGCTTGGCGTAATCATGGTCATAGCTGTTTCCTGTGTGAAATTGTTATCCG
CTCACAATTCCACACAACATACGAGCCGGAAGCATAAAGTGTAAAGCCTGGGGTGCCTAATGAGTGAGCT
AACTCACATTAATTGCGTTGCGCTCACTGCCCGCTTTCCAGTCGGGAAACCTGTCGTGCCAGCTGCATTA
ATGAATCGGCCAACGCGCGGGGAGAGGCGGTTTGCGTATTGGGCGCTCTTCCGCTTCCTCGCTCACTGAC
TCGCTGCGCTCGGTCGTTCGGCTGCGGCGAGCGGTATCAGCTCACTCAAAGGCGGTAATACGGTTATCCA
CAGAATCAGGGGATAACGCAGGAAAGAACATGTGAGCAAAAGGCCAGCAAAAGGCCAGGAACCGTAAAAA
GGCCGCGTTGCTGGCGTTTTTCCATAGGCTCCGCCCCCCTGACGAGCATCACAAAAATCGACGCTCAAGT
CAGAGGTGGCGAAACCCGACAGGACTATAAAGATACCAGGCGTTTCCCCCTGGAAGCTCCCTCGTGCGCT
CTCCTGTTCCGACCCTGCCGCTTACCGGATACCTGTCCGCCTTTCTCCCTTCGGGAAGCGTGGCGCTTTC
TCATAGCTCACGCTGTAGGTATCTCAGTTCGGTGTAGGTCGTTCGCTCCAAGCTGGGCTGTGTGCACGAA
CCCCCCGTTCAGCCCGACCGCTGCGCCTTATCCGGTAACTATCGTCTTGAGTCCAACCCGGTAAGACACG
ACTTATCGCCACTGGCAGCAGCCACTGGTAACAGGATTAGCAGAGCGAGGTATGTAGGCGGTGCTACAGA
GTTCTTGAAGTGGTGGCCTAACTACGGCTACACTAGAAGAACAGTATTTGGTATCTGCGCTCTGCTGAAG
CCAGTTACCTTCGGAAAAAGAGTTGGTAGCTCTTGATCCGGCAAACAAACCACCGCTGGTAGCGGTGGTT
TTTTTGTTTGCAAGCAGCAGATTACGCGCAGAAAAAAAGGATCTCAAGAAGATCCTTTGATCTTTTCTAC
GGGGTCTGACGCTCAGTGGAACGAAAACTCACGTTAAGGGATTTTGGTCATGAGATTATCAAAAAGGATC
TTCACCTAGATCCTTTTAAATTAAAAATGAAGTTTTAAATCAATCTAAAGTATATATGAGTAAACTTGGT
CTGACAGTTACCAATGCTTAATCAGTGAGGCACCTATCTCAGCGATCTGTCTATTTCGTTCATCCATAGT
TGCCTGACTCCCCGTCGTGTAGATAACTACGATACGGGAGGGCTTACCATCTGGCCCCAGTGCTGCAATG
ATACCGCGAGACCCACGCTCACCGGCTCCAGATTTATCAGCAATAAACCAGCCAGCCGGAAGGGCCGAGC
GCAGAAGTGGTCCTGCAACTTTATCCGCCTCCATCCAGTCTATTAATTGTTGCCGGGAAGCTAGAGTAAG
TAGTTCGCCAGTTAATAGTTTGCGCAACGTTGTTGCCATTGCTACAGGCATCGTGGTGTCACGCTCGTCG
TTTGGTATGGCTTCATTCAGCTCCGGTTCCCAACGATCAAGGCGAGTTACATGATCCCCCATGTTGTGCA
AAAAAGCGGTTAGCTCCTTCGGTCCTCCGATCGTTGTCAGAAGTAAGTTGGCCGCAGTGTTATCACTCAT
GGTTATGGCAGCACTGCATAATTCTCTTACTGTCATGCCATCCGTAAGATGCTTTTCTGTGACTGGTGAG
TACTCAACCAAGTCATTCTGAGAATAGTGTATGCGGCGACCGAGTTGCTCTTGCCCGGCGTCAATACGGG
ATAATACCGCGCCACATAGCAGAACTTTAAAAGTGCTCATCATTGGAAAACGTTCTTCGGGGCGAAAACT
CTCAAGGATCTTACCGCTGTTGAGATCCAGTTCGATGTAACCCACTCGTGCACCCAACTGATCTTCAGCA
TCTTTTACTTTCACCAGCGTTTCTGGGTGAGCAAAAACAGGAAGGCAAAATGCCGCAAAAAAGGGAATAA
GGGCGACACGGAAATGTTGAATACTCATACTCTTCCTTTTTCAATATTATTGAAGCATTTATCAGGGTTA
TTGTCTCATGAGCGGATACATATTTGAATGTATTTAGAAAAATAAACAAATAGGGGTTCCGCGCACATTT
CCCCGAAAAGTGCCACCTGACGTC
Features (pLannotate 1.2.2; 21 found; start..end, strand, type, name):
     28..80      -  misc_feature   bom (fragment): basis of mobility region from pBR322
    235..614     +  enhancer       CMV enhancer: human cytomegalovirus immediate early enhancer
    615..818     +  promoter       CMV promoter: human cytomegalovirus (CMV) immediate early promoter
    814..847     +  LTR            5' LTR (truncated) (fragment): truncated 5' long terminal repeat (LTR) from HIV-1
    863..881     +  promoter       T7 promoter: promoter for bacteriophage T7 RNA polymerase
    948..1664    +  CDS            EGFP: EGFP is a basic (constitutively fluorescent) green fluorescent protein published in 1996, derived from Aequorea victoria. It is reported to be a rapidly-maturing weak dimer with moderate acid sensitivity.
   1680..3137    +  CDS            Tnrc6a (fragment): TNR6A_MOUSE - Also known as Kiaa1460. Experimental evidence at protein level: Swiss-Prot protein existence level 1. Plays a role in RNA-mediated gene silencing by both micro- RNAs (miRNAs) and short interfering RNAs (siRNAs) (PubMed:22187428). Required for miRNA-dependent repression of translation and for siRNA- dependent endonucleolytic cleavage of complementary mRNAs by argonaute family proteins (PubMed:22187428). As a scaffolding protein, associates with argonaute proteins bound to partially complementary mRNAs, and can simultaneously recruit CCR4-NOT and PAN deadenylase complexes (By simil
   3178..3402    +  polyA_signal   bGH poly(A) signal: bovine growth hormone polyadenylation signal
   3406..3427    +  promoter       SV40 promoter (fragment): SV40 enhancer and early promoter
   3448..3876    +  rep_origin     f1 ori (sequence partly withheld): f1 bacteriophage origin of replication; arrow indicates direction of (+) strand synthesis
   3890..4219    +  promoter       SV40 promoter: SV40 enhancer and early promoter
   4286..5077    +  CDS            neo: KKA2_KLEPN - Also known as kan, nptII. Experimental evidence at protein level: Swiss-Prot protein existence level 1. Resistance to kanamycin, neomycin, paromomycin, ribostamycin, butirosin and gentamicin B. From Klebsiella pneumoniae.
   5101..5259    +  CDS            ble (fragment): BLE_KLEPN - Experimental evidence at protein level: Swiss-Prot protein existence level 1. Binding protein with a strong affinity to the bleomycin family of antibiotics. Binds to CL990; an antimitotic-antibiotic compound. From Klebsiella pneumoniae.
   5254..5375    +  polyA_signal   SV40 poly(A) signal: SV40 polyadenylation signal
   5448..5464    -  protein_bind   lac operator: The lac repressor binds to the lac operator to inhibit transcription in E. coli. This inhibition can be relieved by adding lactose or isopropyl-β-D-thiogalactopyranoside (IPTG). lac repressor encoded by lacI
   5472..5502    -  promoter       lac promoter: promoter for the E. coli lac operon
   5517..5538    -  protein_bind   CAP binding site: CAP binding activates transcription in the presence of cAMP. E. coli catabolite activator protein
   5551..5643    -  CDS            lacI (fragment): lac repressor; lacI; The lac repressor binds to the lac operator to inhibit transcription in E. coli. This inhibition can be relieved by adding lactose or isopropyl-β-D-thiogalactopyranoside (IPTG).
   5826..6414    -  rep_origin     ori: high-copy-number ColE1/pMB1/pBR322/pUC origin of replication
   6585..7445    -  CDS            AmpR: β-lactamase; bla; confers resistance to ampicillin, carbenicillin, and related antibiotics
   7446..7550    -  promoter       AmpR promoter: bla
