[The description below was written by a language model from this plasmid's Addgene catalogue record and pLannotate feature annotations shown in this document.]
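Description:
pcDNA3.1-myc-GFP-TNRC6A-SD-S1332A/S1346A/S1616A/S1691A is a 7,581-nt mammalian expression plasmid built on the pcDNA3.1 backbone. It is maintained in E. coli as a high-copy plasmid through a ColE1/pUC-type origin and selected with ampicillin via the β-lactamase gene. An f1 origin is also present. For selection in mammalian cells, the backbone carries a neomycin phosphotransferase gene driven by the SV40 enhancer/early promoter and terminated by an SV40 polyadenylation signal. The short bom, HIV-1 LTR, ble, lacI and lac promoter/operator annotations are fragmentary hits, most likely backbone remnants or chance similarity rather than functional parts of the design.

The expression cassette uses the human CMV immediate-early enhancer and promoter, followed by a T7 promoter, to drive a fusion protein that ends at the bovine growth hormone polyadenylation signal. The fusion consists of an N-terminal myc-GFP tag joined to the C-terminal silencing domain of human TNRC6A (GW182), residues 1224–1709. EGFP is annotated in the feature table, but the myc epitope is not separately annotated. The annotation tool matched the insert to the mouse Tnrc6a protein entry, whereas the catalogue record gives the species as human. Four serines in the domain (S1332, S1346, S1616 and S1691) are replaced by alanine, which prevents phosphorylation at those positions.

TNRC6A is an argonaute-associated scaffold in miRNA- and siRNA-mediated silencing that recruits deadenylase complexes. According to the record and the associated publication title, this mutant serves to express the phospho-deficient silencing domain in mammalian cells. This allows the effect of C-terminal phosphorylation on interaction with the CCR4-NOT complex to be examined, with the myc and GFP tags available for detection or pull-down.
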