Addgene plasmid #215905: pcDNA3.1-myc-GFP-TNRC6A-SD-S1332A/S1346A/S1616A/S1691A
Purpose: Expression of TNRC6A-silencing domain (SD) with S1332A/S1346A/S1616A/S1691A mutation
Depositing lab: Kumiko Ui-Tei. Depositing organization: The University of Tokyo. Publication: Identification of Phosphorylated Amino Acids in Human TNRC6A C-Terminal Region and Their Effects on the Interaction with the CCR4-NOT Complex. Munakata F, Suzawa M, Ui-Tei K. Genes (Basel). 2021 Feb 13;12(2):271. doi: 10.3390/genes12020271. PubMed 33668648.
Backbone
  Vector backbone: pcDNA3.1
  Vector type: Mammalian Expression
Growth in bacteria
  Bacterial resistance: Ampicillin, 100 μg/mL
  Growth temperature: 37°C
  Growth strain: DH5alpha
  Copy number: High Copy
Gene/Insert
  Gene/Insert name: TNRC6A
  Species: H. sapiens (human)
  Mutation: contain aa1224-1709, S1332A, S1346A, S1616A, S1691A
  Entrez Gene: TNRC6A (a.k.a. CAGH26, FAME6, GW1, GW182, TNRC6)
  Tag / fusion protein: myc-GFP (N terminal on insert)
  Cloning method: Restriction Enzyme; 5′ cloning site Unknown (unknown if destroyed)
Terms and licenses: Academic/Nonprofit Terms; Industry Terms: Not Available to Industry
How to cite: pcDNA3.1-myc-GFP-TNRC6A-SD-S1332A/S1346A/S1616A/S1691A was a gift from Kumiko Ui-Tei (Addgene plasmid # 215905 ; http://n2t.net/addgene:215905 ; RRID:Addgene_215905)
