>Addgene plasmid #215905 | pcDNA3.1-myc-GFP-TNRC6A-SD-S1332A/S1346A/S1616A/S1691A | depositor partial sequence | sequence record 440648 | pcDNA3.1-myc-GFP-TNRC6A-SD-S1332A/S1346A/S1616A/S1691A sequence 1464 bps
ATGCCACTCCATCAGCCAGCCATGAAGTCTTTCCTTGACAATGTCATGCCCCACACTACACCTGAGCTGC
AAAAAGGGCCATCACCAATAAATGCTTTCAGCAACTTCCCTATAGGCTTGAACTCAAACTTGAATGTAAA
TATGGATATGAACAGTATTAAAGAGCCACAGTCAAGACTAAGGAAGTGGACGACAGTGGACAGCATTTCT
GTGAACACATCTTTGGATCAAAACTCCAGCAAACATGGTGCTATTTCAAGTGGTTTCAGGCTGGAAGAGT
CTCCATTTGTTCCCTATGACTTTATGAACAGCAGTACTTCACCAGCCGCTCCTCCAGGTTCAATAGGAGA
TGGCTGGCCACGTGCCAAAGCTCCTAACGGCTCTAGCAGTGTTAATTGGCCACCAGAATTTCGTCCTGGT
GAGCCATGGAAAGGTTATCCAAACATTGACCCTGAAACTGACCCTTACGTCACTCCTGGCAGTGTCATAA
ACAATCTTTCAATTAATACTGTGCGGGAAGTTGACCACCTCAGGGACAGGAACAGTGGGTCATCCTCATC
CTTGAACACCACGCTGCCTTCAACTAGTGCCTGGTCATCCATTCGTGCCTCCAACTACAACGTTCCCCTC
AGCAGTACAGCACAAAGCACTTCAGCCAGAAATAGTGATTCCAAATTGACATGGTCTCCTGGTTCAGTTA
CAAACACCTCTCTGGCTCATGAGCTGTGGAAGGTCCCTTTGCCACCTAAAAACATCACTGCTCCGTCCCG
CCCACCTCCGGGACTGACTGGTCAGAAGCCACCCTTGTCTACGTGGGATAATTCTCCCCTTCGTATAGGT
GGAGGATGGGGAAATTCTGACGCCAGATATACCCCAGGTTCCAGCTGGGGTGAGAGCAGCTCAGGGAGAA
TAACAAATTGGCTTGTTCTAAAAAACCTTACACCTCAGATCGATGGCTCAACTCTGCGCACTCTGTGCAT
GCAGCACGGCCCGCTGATCACATTCCACCTGAACCTCCCTCACGGAAATGCTCTGGTCCGCTACAGTTCA
AAAGAAGAGGTAGTGAAGGCACAAAAGTCTCTGCACATGTGTGTACTGGGGAACACTACTATTCTTGCTG
AGTTTGCCAGTGAAGAGGAGATCAGTCGTTTCTTTGCACAAAGCCAGTCTCTGACCCCTGCTCCCGGCTG
GCAGTCTCTCGGGTCCAGCCAGAGCCGGCTGGGCTCCCTCGACTGTTCCCACTCATTCTCCAGCCGGACC
GATCTCAATCACTGGAATGGTGCTGGGCTGTCGGGAACTAACTGTGGAGACCTTCACGGCACTTCACTCT
GGGGGACCCCGCATTATTCCACAAGCCTGTGGGGTCCCCCAAGCAGCAGCGACCCCCGAGGAATTAGCAG
CCCAGCTCCCATTAACGCTTTTCTTTCTGTTGACCACCTGGGTGGGGGTGGAGAGTCCATGTAA
